>Addgene plasmid #101120 | pTripz Sox4.965 | addgene full sequence | sequence record 197209 | Addgene NGS Result
AGGTCCGAGGTTCTAGACGAGTTTACTCCCTATCAGTGATAGAGAACGATGTCGAGTTTACTCCCTATCA
GTGATAGAGAACGTATGTCGAGTTTACTCCCTATCAGTGATAGAGAACGTATGTCGAGTTTACTCCCTAT
CAGTGATAGAGAACGTATGTCGAGTTTATCCCTATCAGTGATAGAGAACGTATGTCGAGTTTACTCCCTA
TCAGTGATAGAGAACGTATGTCGAGGTAGGCGTGTACGGTGGGAGGCCTATATAAGCAGAGCTCGTTTAG
TGAACCGTCAGATCGCACCGGTCGCCACCATGAGCGAGCTGATCAAGGAGAACATGCACATGAAGCTGTA
CATGGAGGGCACCGTGAACAACCACCACTTCAAGTGCACATCCGAGGGCGAAGGCAAGCCCTACGAGGGC
ACCCAGACCATGAAGATCAAGGTGGTCGAGGGCGGCCCTCTCCCCTTCGCCTTCGACATCCTGGCTACCA
GCTTCATGTACGGCAGCAAAGCCTTCATCAACCACACCCAGGGCATCCCCGACTTCTTTAAGCAGTCCTT
CCCTGAGGGCTTCACATGGGAGAGAATCACCACATACGAAGACGGGGGCGTGCTGACCGCTACCCAGGAC
ACCAGCTTCCAGAACGGCTGCATCATCTACAACGTCAAGATCAACGGGGTGAACTTCCCATCCAACGGCC
CTGTGATGCAGAAGAAAACACGCGGCTGGGAGGCCAACACCGAGATGCTGTACCCCGCTGACGGCGGCCT
GAGAGGCCACAGCCAGATGGCCCTGAAGCTCGTGGGCGGGGGCTACCTGCACTGCTCCTTCAAGACCACA
TACAGATCCAAGAAACCCGCTAAGAACCTCAAGATGCCCGGCTTCCACTTCGTGGACCACAGACTGGAAA
GAATCAAGGAGGCCGACAAAGAGACCTACGTCGAGCAGCACGAGATGGCTGTGGCCAAGTACTGCGACCT
CCCTAGCAAACTGGGGCACAGATAATCGATAGTTTGTTTGAATGAGGCTTCAGTACTTTACAGAATCGTT
GCCTGCACATCTTGGAAACACTTGCTGGGATTACTTCTTCAGGTTAACCCAACAGAAGGCTCGAGAAGGT
ATATTGCTGTTGACAGTGAGCGCCAGCGACAAGATTCCGTTCATTAGTGAAGCCACAGATGTAATGAACG
GAATCTTGTCGCTGTTGCCTACTGCCTCGGAATTCAAGGGGCTACTTTAGGAGCAATTATCTTGTTTACT
AAAACTGAATACCTTGCTATCTCTTTGATACATTTTTACAAAGCTGAATTAAAATGGTATAAATTAAATC
ACTTTTTTCAATTGGAAGACTAATGCGGCCGGCCATTACTCCGTCTCGTGTCTTGTTGCATATGTCTGCT
GGTTTGTTTGATGTTGTTTGCGGGCGGGCCCTATAGTGAGTCGTATTACCTAGGACGCGTGGCCTCCGCG
CCGGGTTTTGGCGCCTCCCGCGGGCGCCCCCCTCCTCACGGCGAGCGCTGCCACGTCAGACGAAGGGCGC
AGCGAGCGTCCTGATCCTTCCGCCCGGACGCTCAGGACAGCGGCCCGCTGCTCATAAGACTCGGCCTTAG
AACCCCAGTATCAGCAGAAGGACATTTTAGGACGGGACTTGGGTGACTCTAGGGCACTGGTTTTCTTTCC
AGAGAGCGGAACAGGCGAGGAAAAGTAGTCCCTTCTCGGCGATTCTGCGGAGGGATCTCCGTGGGGCGGT
GAACGCCGATGATTATATAAGGACGCGCCGGGTGTGGCACAGCTAGTTCCGTCGCAGCCGGGATTTGGGT
CGCGGTTCTTGTTTGTGGATCGCTGTGATCGTCACTTGGTGAGTAGCGGGCTGCTGGGCTGGCCGGGGCT
TTCGTGGCCGCCGGGCCGCTCGGTGGGACGGAAGCGTGTGGAGAGACCGCCAAGGGCTGTAGTCTGGGTC
CGCGAGCAAGGTTGCCCTGAACTGGGGGTTGGGGGGAGCGCAGCAAAATGGCGGCTGTTCCCGAGTCTTG
AATGGAAGACGCTTGTGAGGCGGGCTGTGAGGTCGTTGAAACAAGGTGGGGGGCATGGTGGGCGGCAAGA
ACCCAAGGTCTTGAGGCCTTCGCTAATGCGGGAAAGCTCTTATTCGGGTGAGATGGGCTGGGGCACCATC
TGGGGACCCTGACGTGAAGTTTGTCACTGACTGGAGAACTCGGTTTGTCGTCTGTTGCGGGGGCGGCAGT
TATGGCGGTGCCGTTGGGCAGTGCACCCGTACCTTTGGGAGCGCGCGCCCTCGTCGTGTCGTGACGTCAC
CCGTTCTGTTGGCTTATAATGCAGGGTGGGGCCACCTGCCGGTAGGTGTGCGGTAGGCTTTTCTCCGTCG
CAGGACGCAGGGTTCGGGCCTAGGGTAGGCTCTCCTGAATCGACAGGCGCCGGACCTCTGGTGAGGGGAG
GGATAAGTGAGGCGTCAGTTTCTTTGGTCGGTTTTATGTACCTATCTTCTTAAGTAGCTGAAGCTCCGGT
TTTGAACTATGCGCTCGGGGTTGGCGAGTGTGTTTTGTGAAGTTTTTTAGGCACCTTTTGAAATGTAATC
ATTTGGGTCAATATGTAATTTTCAGTGTTAGACTAGTAAATTGTCCGCTAAATTCTGGCCGTTTTTGGCT
TTTTTGTTAGACGCTAGCGGATCCATAACTTCGTATAGTATACATTATACGAAGTTATGCCACCATGTCT
AGGCTGGACAAGAGCAAAGTCATAAACGGAGCTCTGGAATTACTCAATGGTGTCGGTATCGAAGGCCTGA
CGACAAGGAAACTCGCTCAAAAGCTGGGAGTTGAGCAGCCTACCCTGTACTGGCACGTGAAGAACAAGCG
GGCCCTGCTCGATGCCCTGCCAATCGAGATGCTGGACAGGCATCATACCCACTTCTGCCCCCTGGAAGGC
GAGTCATGGCAAGACTTTCTGCGGAACAACGCCAAGTCATACCGCTGTGCTCTCCTCTCACATCGCGACG
GGGCTAAAGTGCATCTCGGCACCCGCCCAACAGAGAAACAGTACGAAACCCTGGAAAATCAGCTCGCGTT
CCTGTGTCAGCAAGGCTTCTCCCTGGAGAACGCACTGTACGCTCTGTCCGCCGTGGGCCACTTTACACTG
GGCTGCGTATTGGAGGAACAGGAGCATCAAGTAGCAAAAGAGGAAAGAGAGACACCTACCACCGATTCTA
TGCCCCCACTTCTGAGACAAGCAATTGAGCTGTTCGACCGGCAGGGAGCCGAACCTGCCTTCCTTTTCGG
CCTGGAACTAATCATATGTGGCCTGGAGAAACAGCTAAAGTGCGAAAGCGGCGGGCCGACCGACGCCCTT
GACGATTTTGACTTAGACATGCTCCCAGCCGATGCCCTTGACGATTTTGACCTTGACATGCTCCCCGGGT
AAATAACTTCGTATAGTATACATTATACGAAGTTATGGATCCGCGGCCGCAAATTCCGCCCCTCTCCCTC
CCCCCCCCCTAACGTTACTGGCCGAAGCCGCTTGGAATAAGGCCGGTGTGCGTTTGTCTATATGTTATTT
TCCACCATATTGCCGTCTTTTGGCAATGTGAGGGCCCGGAAACCTGGCCCTGTCTTCTTGACGAGCATTC
CTAGGGGTCTTTCCCCTCTCGCCAAAGGAATGCAAGGTCTGTTGAATGTCGTGAAGGAAGCAGTTCCTCT
GGAAGCTTCTTGAAGACAAACAACGTCTGTAGCGACCCTTTGCAGGCAGCGGAACCCCCCACCTGGCGAC
AGGTGCCTCTGCGGCCAAAAGCCACGTGTATAAGATACACCTGCAAAGGCGGCACAACCCCAGTGCCACG
TTGTGAGTTGGATAGTTGTGGAAAGAGTCAAATGGCTCTCCTCAAGCGTATTCAACAAGGGGCTGAAGGA
TGCCCAGAAGGTACCCCATTGTATGGGATCTGATCTGGGGCCTCGGTGCACATGCTTTACATGTGTTTAG
TCGAGGTTAAAAAAACGTCTAGGCCCCCCGAACCACGGGGACGTGGTTTTCCTTTGAAAAACACGATAAT
ACCATGGCCACCGAGTACAAGCCCACGGTGCGCCTCGCCACCCGCGACGACGTCCCCCGGGCCGTACGCA
CCCTCGCCGCCGCGTTCGCCGACTACCCCGCCACGCGCCACACCGTCGACCCGGACCGCCACATCGAGCG
GGTCACCGAGCTGCAAGAACTCTTCCTCACGCGCGTCGGGCTCGACATCGGCAAGGTGTGGGTCGCGGAC
GACGGCGCCGCGGTGGCGGTCTGGACCACGCCGGAGAGCGTCGAAGCGGGGGCGGTGTTCGCCGAGATCG
GCTCGCGCATGGCCGAGTTGAGCGGTTCCCGGCTGGCCGCGCAGCAACAGATGGAAGGCCTCCTGGCGCC
GCACCGGCCCAAGGAGCCCGCGTGGTTCCTGGCCACCGTCGGCGTCTCGCCCGACCACCAGGGCAAGGGT
CTGGGCAGCGCCGTCGTGCTCCCCGGAGTGGAGGCGGCCGAGCGCGCTGGGGTGCCCGCCTTCCTGGAGA
CCTCCGCGCCCCGCAACCTCCCCTTCTACGAGCGGCTCGGCTTCACCGTCACCGCCGACGTCGAGGTGCC
CGAAGGACCGCGCACCTGGTGCATGACCCGCAAGCCCGGTGCCTGAGTTCGCGTCTGGAACAATCAACCT
CTGGATTACAAAATTTGTGAAAGATTGACTGGTATTCTTAACTATGTTGCTCCTTTTACGCTATGTGGAT
ACGCTGCTTTAATGCCTTTGTATCATGCTATTGCTTCCCGTATGGCTTTCATTTTCTCCTCCTTGTATAA
ATCCTGGTTGCTGTCTCTTTATGAGGAGTTGTGGCCCGTTGTCAGGCAACGTGGCGTGGTGTGCACTGTG
TTTGCTGACGCAACCCCCACTGGTTGGGGCATTGCCACCACCTGTCAGCTCCTTTCCGGGACTTTCGCTT
TCCCCCTCCCTATTGCCACGGCGGAACTCATCGCCGCCTGCCTTGCCCGCTGCTGGACAGGGGCTCGGCT
GTTGGGCACTGACAATTCCGTGGTGTTGTCGGGGAAGCTGACGTCCTTTCCATGGCTGCTCGCCTGTGTT
GCCACCTGGATTCTGCGCGGGACGTCCTTCTGCTACGTCCCTTCGGCCCTCAATCCAGCGGACCTTCCTT
CCCGCGGCCTGCTGCCGGCTCTGCGGCCTCTTCCGCGTCTTCGCCTTCGCCCTCAGACGAGTCGGATCTC
CCTTTGGGCCGCCTCCCCGCCTGGAATTAATTCTGCAGTCGAGACCTAGAAAAACATGGAGCAATCACAA
GTAGCAATACAGCAGCTACCAATGCTGATTGTGCCTGGCTAGAAGCACAAGAGGAGGAGGAGGTGGGTTT
TCCAGTCACACCTCAGGTACCTTTAAGACCAATGACTTACAAGGCAGCTGTAGATCTTAGCCACTTTTTA
AAAGAAAAGAGGGGACTGGAAGGGCTAATTCACTCCCAACGAAGACAAGATCTGCTTTTTGCTTGTACTG
GGTCTCTCTGGTTAGACCAGATCTGAGCCTGGGAGCTCTCTGGCTAACTAGGGAACCCACTGCTTAAGCC
TCAATAAAGCTTGCCTTGAGTGCTTCAAGTAGTGTGTGCCCGTCTGTTGTGTGACTCTGGTAACTAGAGA
TCCCTCAGACCCTTTTAGTCAGTGTGGAAAATCTCTAGCAGTAGTAGTTCATGTCATCTTATTATTCAGT
ATTTATAACTTGCAAAGAAATGAATATCAGAGAGTGAGAGGCCTTGACATTGTTTAAACCCGCTGATCAG
CCTCGACTGTGCCTTCTAGTTGCCAGCCATCTGTTGTTTGCCCCTCCCCCGTGCCTTCCTTGACCCTGGA
AGGTGCCACTCCCACTGTCCTTTCCTAATAAAATGAGGAAATTGCATCGCATTGTCTGAGTAGGTGTCAT
TCTATTCTGGGGGGTGGGGTGGGGCAGGACAGCAAGGGGGAGGATTGGGAAGACAATAGCAGGCATGCTG
GGGATGCGGTGGGCTCTATGGCTTCTGAGGCGGAAAGAACCAGCTGGGGCTCTAGGGGGTATCCCC
[124 nt withheld, positions 6087-6210]
C
[91 nt withheld, positions 6212-6302]
A
[49 nt withheld, positions 6304-6352]
CCTTTGACGTTGGAGTCCACGTTCTTT
[37 nt withheld, positions 6380-6416]
ACCCTATCTCGGTCTATTCTTTTGATTTATAAGGGATTTTGCCGATTTCGGCCTATTGGTTAAAAAATGA
GCTGATTTAACAAAAATTTAACGCGAATTAATTCTGTGGAATGTGTGTCAGTTAGGGTGTGGAAAGTCCC
CAGGCTCCCCAGCAGGCAGAAGTATGCAAAGCATGCATCTCAATTAGTCAGCAACCAGGTGTGGAAAGTC
CCCAGGCTCCCCAGCAGGCAGAAGTATGCAAAGCATGCATCTCAATTAGTCAGCAACCATAGTCCCGCCC
CTAACTCCGCCCATCCCGCCCCTAACTCCGCCCAGTTCCGCCCATTCTCCGCCCCATGGCTGACTAATTT
TTTTTATTTATGCAGAGGCCGAGGCCGCCTCTGCCTCTGAGCTATTCCAGAAGTAGTGAGGAGGCTTTTT
TGGAGGCCTAGGCTTTTGCAAAAAGCTCCCGGGAGCTTGTATATCCATTTTCGGATCTGATCAGCACGTG
ATGAAAAAGCCTGAACTCACCGCGACGTCTGTCGAGAAGTTTCTGATCGAAAAGTTCGACAGCGTCTCCG
ACCTGATGCAGCTCTCGGAGGGCGAAGAATCTCGTGCTTTCAGCTTCGATGTAGGAGGGCGTGGATATGT
CCTGCGGGTAAATAGCTGCGCCGATGGTTTCTACAAAGATCGTTATGTTTATCGGCACTTTGCATCGGCC
GCGCTCCCGATTCCGGAAGTGCTTGACATTGGGGAATTAATTCAGCGAGAGCCTGACCTATTGCATCTCC
CGCCGTGCACAGGGTGTCACGTTGCAAGACCTGCCTGAAACCGAACTGCCCGCTGTTCTGCAGCCGGTCG
CGGAGGCCATGGATGCGATCGCTGCGGCCGATCTTAGCCAGACGAGCGGGTTCGGCCCATTCGGACCGCA
AGGAATCGGTCAATACACTACATGGCGTGATTTCATATGCGCGATTGCTGATCCCCATGTGTATCACTGG
CAAACTGTGATGGACGACACCGTCAGTGCGTCCGTCGCGCAGGCTCTCGATGAGCTGATGCTTTGGGCCG
AGGACTGCCCCGAAGTCCGGCACCTCGTGCACGCGGATTTCGGCTCCAACAATGTCCTGACGGACAATGG
CCGCATAACAGCGGTCATTGACTGGAGCGAGGCGATGTTCGGGGATTCCCAATACGAGGTCGCCAACATC
TTCTTCTGGAGGCCGTGGTTGGCTTGTATGGAGCAGCAGACGCGCTACTTCGAGCGGAGGCATCCGGAGC
TTGCAGGATCGCCGCGGCTCCGGGCGTATATGCTCCGCATTGGTCTTGACCAACTCTATCAGAGCTTGGT
TGACGGCAATTTCGATGATGCAGCTTGGGCGCAGGGTCGATGCGACGCAATCGTCCGATCCGGAGCCGGG
ACTGTCGGGCGTACACAAATCGCCCGCAGAAGCGCGGCCGTCTGGACCGATGGCTGTGTAGAAGTACTCG
CCGATAGTGGAAACCGACGCCCCAGCACTCGTCCGAGGGCAAAGGAATAGCACGTGCTACGAGATTTCGA
TTCCACCGCCGCCTTCTATGAAAGGTTGGGCTTCGGAATCGTTTTCCGGGACGCCGGCTGGATGATCCTC
CAGCGCGGGGATCTCATGCTGGAGTTCTTCGCCCACCCCAACTTGTTTATTGCAGCTTATAATGGTTACA
AATAAAGCAATAGCATCACAAATTTCACAAATAAAGCATTTTTTTCACTGCATTCTAGTTGTGGTTTGTC
CAAACTCATCAATGTATCTTATCATGTCTGTATACCGTCGACCTCTAGCTAGAGCTTGGCGTAATCATGG
TCATAGCTGTTTCCTGTGTGAAATTGTTATCCGCTCACAATTCCACACAACATACGAGCCGGAAGCATAA
AGTGTAAAGCCTGGGGTGCCTAATGAGTGAGCTAACTCACATTAATTGCGTTGCGCTCACTGCCCGCTTT
CCAGTCGGGAAACCTGTCGTGCCAGCTGCATTAATGAATCGGCCAACGCGCGGGGAGAGGCGGTTTGCGT
ATTGGGCGCTCTTCCGCTTCCTCGCTCACTGACTCGCTGCGCTCGGTCGTTCGGCTGCGGCGAGCGGTAT
CAGCTCACTCAAAGGCGGTAATACGGTTATCCACAGAATCAGGGGATAACGCAGGAAAGAACATGTGAGC
AAAAGGCCAGCAAAAGGCCAGGAACCGTAAAAAGGCCGCGTTGCTGGCGTTTTTCCATAGGCTCCGCCCC
CCTGACGAGCATCACAAAAATCGACGCTCAAGTCAGAGGTGGCGAAACCCGACAGGACTATAAAGATACC
AGGCGTTTCCCCCTGGAAGCTCCCTCGTGCGCTCTCCTGTTCCGACCCTGCCGCTTACCGGATACCTGTC
CGCCTTTCTCCCTTCGGGAAGCGTGGCGCTTTCTCATAGCTCACGCTGTAGGTATCTCAGTTCGGTGTAG
GTCGTTCGCTCCAAGCTGGGCTGTGTGCACGAACCCCCCGTTCAGCCCGACCGCTGCGCCTTATCCGGTA
ACTATCGTCTTGAGTCCAACCCGGTAAGACACGACTTATCGCCACTGGCAGCAGCCACTGGTAACAGGAT
TAGCAGAGCGAGGTATGTAGGCGGTGCTACAGAGTTCTTGAAGTGGTGGCCTAACTACGGCTACACTAGA
AGAACAGTATTTGGTATCTGCGCTCTGCTGAAGCCAGTTACCTTCGGAAAAAGAGTTGGTAGCTCTTGAT
CCGGCAAACAAACCACCGCTGGTAGCGGTGGTTTTTTTGTTTGCAAGCAGCAGATTACGCGCAGAAAAAA
AGGATCTCAAGAAGATCCTTTGATCTTTTCTACGGGGTCTGACGCTCAGTGGAACGAAAACTCACGTTAA
GGGATTTTGGTCATGAGATTATCAAAAAGGATCTTCACCTAGATCCTTTTAAATTAAAAATGAAGTTTTA
AATCAATCTAAAGTATATATGAGTAAACTTGGTCTGACAGTTACCAATGCTTAATCAGTGAGGCACCTAT
CTCAGCGATCTGTCTATTTCGTTCATCCATAGTTGCCTGACTCCCCGTCGTGTAGATAACTACGATACGG
GAGGGCTTACCATCTGGCCCCAGTGCTGCAATGATACCGCGAGACCCACGCTCACCGGCTCCAGATTTAT
CAGCAATAAACCAGCCAGCCGGAAGGGCCGAGCGCAGAAGTGGTCCTGCAACTTTATCCGCCTCCATCCA
GTCTATTAATTGTTGCCGGGAAGCTAGAGTAAGTAGTTCGCCAGTTAATAGTTTGCGCAACGTTGTTGCC
ATTGCTACAGGCATCGTGGTGTCACGCTCGTCGTTTGGTATGGCTTCATTCAGCTCCGGTTCCCAACGAT
CAAGGCGAGTTACATGATCCCCCATGTTGTGCAAAAAAGCGGTTAGCTCCTTCGGTCCTCCGATCGTTGT
CAGAAGTAAGTTGGCCGCAGTGTTATCACTCATGGTTATGGCAGCACTGCATAATTCTCTTACTGTCATG
CCATCCGTAAGATGCTTTTCTGTGACTGGTGAGTACTCAACCAAGTCATTCTGAGAATAGTGTATGCGGC
GACCGAGTTGCTCTTGCCCGGCGTCAATACGGGATAATACCGCGCCACATAGCAGAACTTTAAAAGTGCT
CATCATTGGAAAACGTTCTTCGGGGCGAAAACTCTCAAGGATCTTACCGCTGTTGAGATCCAGTTCGATG
TAACCCACTCGTGCACCCAACTGATCTTCAGCATCTTTTACTTTCACCAGCGTTTCTGGGTGAGCAAAAA
CAGGAAGGCAAAATGCCGCAAAAAAGGGAATAAGGGCGACACGGAAATGTTGAATACTCATACTCTTCCT
TTTTCAATATTATTGAAGCATTTATCAGGGTTATTGTCTCATGAGCGGATACATATTTGAATGTATTTAG
AAAAATAAACAAATAGGGGTTCCGCGCACATTTCCCCGAAAAGTGCCACCTGACGTCGACGGATCGGGAG
ATCAACTTGTTTATTGCAGCTTATAATGGTTACAAATAAAGCAATAGCATCACAAATTTCACAAATAAAG
CATTTTTTTCACTGCATTCTAGTTGTGGTTTGTCCAAACTCATCAATGTATCTTATCATGTCTGGATCAA
CTGGATAACTCAAGCTAACCAAAATCATCCCAAACTTCCCACCCCATACCCTATTACCACTGCCAATTAC
CTGTGGTTTCATTTACTCTAAACCTGTGATTCCTCTGAATTATTTTCATTTTAAAGAAATTGTATTTGTT
AAATATGTACTACAAACTTAGTAGTTGGAAGGGCTAATTCACTCCCAAAGAAGACAAGATATCCTTGATC
TGTGGATCTACCACACACAAGGCTACTTCCCTGATTAGCAGAACTACACACCAGGGCCAGGGGTCAGATA
TCCACTGACCTTTGGATGGTGCTACAAGCTAGTACCAGTTGAGCCAGATAAGGTAGAAGAGGCCAATAAA
GGAGAGAACACCAGCTTGTTACACCCTGTGAGCCTGCATGGGATGGATGACCCGGAGAGAGAAGTGTTAG
AGTGGAGGTTTGACAGCCGCCTAGCATTTCATCACGTGGCCCGAGAGCTGCATCCGGAGTACTTCAAGAA
CTGCTGATATCGAGCTTGCTACAAGGGACTTTCCGCTGGGGACTTTCCAGGGAGGCGTGGCCTGGGCGGG
ACTGGGGAGTGGCGAGCCCTCAGATCCTGCATATAAGCAGCTGCTTTTTGCCTGTACTGGGTCTCTCTGG
TTAGACCAGATCTGAGCCTGGGAGCTCTCTGGCTAACTAGGGAACCCACTGCTTAAGCCTCAATAAAGCT
TGCCTTGAGTGCTTCAAGTAGTGTGTGCCCGTCTGTTGTGTGACTCTGGTAACTAGAGATCCCTCAGACC
CTTTTAGTCAGTGTGGAAAATCTCTAGCAGTGGCGCCCGAACAGGGACTTGAAAGCGAAAGGGAAACCAG
AGGAGCTCTCTCGACGCAGGACTCGGCTTGCTGAAGCGCGCACGGCAAGAGGCGAGGGGCGGCGACTGGT
GAGTACGCCAAAAATTTTGACTAGCGGAGGCTAGAAGGAGAGAGATGGGTGCGAGAGCGTCAGTATTAAG
CGGGGGAGAATTAGATCGCGATGGGAAAAAATTCGGTTAAGGCCAGGGGGAAAGAAAAAATATAAATTAA
AACATATAGTATGGGCAAGCAGGGAGCTAGAACGATTCGCAGTTAATCCTGGCCTGTTAGAAACATCAGA
AGGCTGTAGACAAATACTGGGACAGCTACAACCATCCCTTCAGACAGGATCAGAAGAACTTAGATCATTA
TATAATACAGTAGCAACCCTCTATTGTGTGCATCAAAGGATAGAGATAAAAGACACCAAGGAAGCTTTAG
ACAAGATAGAGGAAGAGCAAAACAAAAGTAAGACCACCGCACAGCAAGCGGCCGGCCGCTGATCTTCAGA
CCTGGAGGAGGAGATATGAGGGACAATTGGAGAAGTGAATTATATAAATATAAAGTAGTAAAAATTGAAC
CATTAGGAGTAGCACCCACCAAGGCAAAGAGAAGAGTGGTGCAGAGAGAAAAAAGAGCAGTGGGAATAGG
AGCTTTGTTCCTTGGGTTCTTGGGAGCAGCAGGAAGCACTATGGGCGCAGCGTCAATGACGCTGACGGTA
CAGGCCAGACAATTATTGTCTGGTATAGTGCAGCAGCAGAACAATTTGCTGAGGGCTATTGAGGCGCAAC
AGCATCTGTTGCAACTCACAGTCTGGGGCATCAAGCAGCTCCAGGCAAGAATCCTGGCTGTGGAAAGATA
CCTAAAGGATCAACAGCTCCTGGGGATTTGGGGTTGCTCTGGAAAACTCATTTGCACCACTGCTGTGCCT
TGGAATGCTAGTTGGAGTAATAAATCTCTGGAACAGATTTGGAATCACACGACCTGGATGGAGTGGGACA
GAGAAATTAACAATTACACAAGCTTAATACACTCCTTAATTGAAGAATCGCAAAACCAGCAAGAAAAGAA
TGAACAAGAATTATTGGAATTAGATAAATGGGCAAGTTTGTGGAATTGGTTTAACATAACAAATTGGCTG
TGGTATATAAAATTATTCATAATGATAGTAGGAGGCTTGGTAGGTTTAAGAATAGTTTTTGCTGTACTTT
CTATAGTGAATAGAGTTAGGCAGGGATATTCACCATTATCGTTTCAGACCCACCTCCCAACCCCGAGGGG
ACCCGACAGGCCCGAAGGAATAGAAGAAGAAGGTGGAGAGAGAGACAGAGACAGATCCATTCGATTAGTG
AACGGATCGGCACTGCGTGCGCCAATTCTGCAGACAAATGGCAGTATTCATCCACAATTTTAAAAGAAAA
GGGGGGATTGGGGGGTACAGTGCAGGGGAAAGAATAGTAGACATAATAGCAACAGACATACAAACTAAAG
AATTACAAAAACAAATTACAAAAATTCAAAATTTTCGGGTTTATTACAGGGACAGCAGAGATCCAGTTTG
GTTAGTACCGGGCCCGCTCTAGTCCGGAATCAGTCCTGCTCCTCGGCCACGAAGTGCACGCAGTTGCCGG
CCGGGTCGCGCAGGGCGAACTCCCGCCCCCACGGCTGCTCGCCGATCTCGGTCATGGCCGGCCCGGAGGC
GTCCCGGAAGTTCGTGGACACGACCTCCGACCACTCGGCGTACAGCTCGTCCAGGCCGCGCACCCACACC
CAGGCCAGGGTGTTGTCCGGCACCACCTGGTCCTGGACCGCGCTGATGAACAGGGTCACGTCGTCCCGGA
CCACACCGGCGAAGTCGTCCTCCACGAAGTCCCGGGAGAACCCGAGCCGGTCGGTCCAGAACTCGACCGC
TCCGGCGACGTCGCGCGCGGTGAGCACCGGAACGGCACTGGTCAACTTGGCCATGGTGGCCCTCCTATAG
TGAGTCGTATTATACTATGCCGATATACTATGCCGATGATTAATTGTCAACACGTGCTGC
Features (pLannotate 1.2.2; 38 found; start..end, strand, type, name):
     18..296     +  promoter       tight TRE promoter (fragment): Tet-responsive promoter PTight, consisting of seven tet operator sequences followed by the minimal CMV promoter
    310..1002    +  CDS            TurboRFP: TurboRFP is a basic (constitutively fluorescent) orange fluorescent protein published in 2007, derived from Entacmaea quadricolor. It has low acid sensitivity.
   1018..1111    +  ncRNA          5' miR-30a: sequence upstream of the 71-nt precursor of the human miR-30a microRNA (Zeng et al., 2002) miRNA
   1223..1335    +  ncRNA          3' miR-30a: sequence downstream of the 71-nt precursor of the human miR-30a microRNA (Zeng et al., 2002) miRNA
   1430..1448    -  promoter       T7 promoter: promoter for bacteriophage T7 RNA polymerase
   1461..2672    +  promoter       UbC promoter: human ubiquitin C promoter
   2685..2718    +  protein_bind   loxP511: Cre-mediated recombination occurs in the 8-bp core sequence (GTATACAT). loxP511 sites are compatible with each other, but incompatible with wild-type loxP sites. Cre recombinase
   2725..3432    +  CDS            rtTA3: reverse tetracycline transactivator 3 activates expression from Tet-responsive promoters in the presence of doxycycline
   3433..3466    +  protein_bind   loxP511: Cre-mediated recombination occurs in the 8-bp core sequence (GTATACAT). loxP511 sites are compatible with each other, but incompatible with wild-type loxP sites. Cre recombinase
   3489..4061    +  misc_feature   IRES: internal ribosome entry site (IRES) of the encephalomyocarditis virus (EMCV)
   4070..4666    +  CDS            PuroR: puromycin N-acetyltransferase; pac from Streptomyces alboniger; confers resistance to puromycin
   4682..5270    +  misc_feature   WPRE: woodchuck hepatitis virus posttranscriptional regulatory element
   5287..5475    +  CDS            nef (fragment): NEF_HV1Z2 - Experimental evidence at protein level: Swiss-Prot protein existence level 1. Extracellular Nef protein targets CD4(+) T-lymphocytes for apoptosis by interacting with CXCR4 surface receptors. From Human immunodeficiency virus type 1 group M subtype D (isolate Z2/CDC-Z34) (HIV-1).
   5477..5710    +  LTR            3' LTR (ΔU3): self-inactivating 3' long terminal repeat (LTR) from HIV-1
   5817..6041    +  polyA_signal   bGH poly(A) signal: bovine growth hormone polyadenylation signal
   6045..6066    +  promoter       SV40 promoter (fragment): SV40 enhancer and early promoter
   6087..6515    +  rep_origin     f1 ori (sequence partly withheld): f1 bacteriophage origin of replication; arrow indicates direction of (+) strand synthesis
   6529..6858    +  promoter       SV40 promoter: SV40 enhancer and early promoter
   6907..7936    +  CDS            HygR (fragment): aminoglycoside phosphotransferase from E. coli; aph(4)-Ia; confers resistance to hygromycin
   7946..8071    +  CDS            ble (fragment): BLE_KLEPN - Experimental evidence at protein level: Swiss-Prot protein existence level 1. Binding protein with a strong affinity to the bleomycin family of antibiotics. Binds to CL990; an antimitotic-antibiotic compound. From Klebsiella pneumoniae.
   8066..8187    +  polyA_signal   SV40 poly(A) signal: SV40 polyadenylation signal
   8258..8280    -  protein_bind   lac operator (fragment): The lac repressor binds to the lac operator to inhibit transcription in E. coli. This inhibition can be relieved by adding lactose or isopropyl-β-D-thiogalactopyranoside (IPTG). lac repressor encoded by lacI
   8284..8314    -  promoter       lac promoter: promoter for the E. coli lac operon
   8329..8350    -  protein_bind   CAP binding site: CAP binding activates transcription in the presence of cAMP. E. coli catabolite activator protein
   8363..8455    -  CDS            lacI (fragment): lac repressor; lacI; The lac repressor binds to the lac operator to inhibit transcription in E. coli. This inhibition can be relieved by adding lactose or isopropyl-β-D-thiogalactopyranoside (IPTG).
   8638..9226    -  rep_origin     ori: high-copy-number ColE1/pMB1/pBR322/pUC origin of replication
   9397..10257   -  CDS            AmpR: β-lactamase; bla; confers resistance to ampicillin, carbenicillin, and related antibiotics
  10258..10362   -  promoter       AmpR promoter: bla
  10410..10544   +  polyA_signal   SV40 poly(A) signal: SV40 polyadenylation signal
  10711..11040   +  CDS            nef (fragment): NEF_HV1BR - Experimental evidence at protein level: Swiss-Prot protein existence level 1. Extracellular Nef protein targets CD4(+) T-lymphocytes for apoptosis by interacting with CXCR4 surface receptors (PubMed:14990729). From Human immunodeficiency virus type 1 group M subtype B (isolate BRU/LAI) (HIV-1).
  11088..11345   +  LTR            5' LTR (truncated): truncated 5' long terminal repeat (LTR) from HIV-1
  11392..11517   +  misc_feature   HIV-1 Ψ: packaging signal of human immunodeficiency virus type 1
  11501..11839   +  CDS            HIV-1 gag (fragment): gag protein from human immunodeficiency virus 1; gag
  12014..12247   +  misc_feature   RRE: The Rev response element (RRE) of HIV-1 allows for Rev-dependent mRNA export from the nucleus to the cytoplasm.
  12624..12724   +  CDS            Rev (fragment): human immunodeficiency virus 1 (HIV-1) Rev protein; rev; enhances nuclear export of unspliced and incompletely spliced viral mRNAs
  12774..12891   +  misc_feature   cPPT/CTS: central polypurine tract and central termination sequence of HIV-1
  12956..13330   -  CDS            BleoR: antibiotic-binding protein; Sh ble from Streptoalloteichus hindustanus; confers resistance to bleomycin, phleomycin, and Zeocin™
  13350..13397   -  promoter       EM7 promoter: synthetic bacterial promoter&nbsp
