[The description below was written by a language model from this plasmid's Addgene catalogue record and pLannotate feature annotations shown in this document.]
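Description:
pTripz Sox4.965 is a doxycycline-inducible shRNA vector built on the pTripz backbone and directed against human SOX4. The catalogue lists it simply as a mammalian expression vector. The feature table, however, shows a self-inactivating HIV-1 lentiviral architecture: a truncated 5' LTR, Ψ packaging signal, partial gag, RRE, cPPT/CTS, WPRE and a ΔU3 3' LTR. This would allow the cassette to be packaged into lentiviral particles and integrated into target cells. In bacteria it is maintained through a high-copy ColE1/pUC origin with ampicillin resistance, and an f1 origin is also present. An EM7-driven bleomycin/Zeocin resistance gene lies inside the viral region. The backbone also carries an SV40 promoter followed by fragmentary hygromycin and ble sequences. The record assigns no use to these, and puromycin is the only mammalian selection marker listed.

The payload is a two-unit Tet-On system. A tight TRE promoter (tet operators plus minimal CMV) drives TurboRFP, followed on the same transcript by 5' and 3' miR-30a flanking sequences. The unannotated gap between these flanks is presumably where the Sox4 hairpin sits, so that it is processed as a microRNA-like precursor. The hairpin sequence itself is not stated beyond the target name. Downstream, the constitutive human UbC promoter expresses rtTA3, which is flanked by loxP511 sites, and an EMCV IRES links it to puromycin N-acetyltransferase. Transduced cells can therefore be selected with puromycin, and adding doxycycline lets rtTA3 activate the TRE. This switches on the shRNA together with red fluorescence, which reports induction. The construct is suited to conditional SOX4 knockdown and was deposited in connection with a study of TGF-β tumour suppression and epithelial–mesenchymal transition.
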