Addgene plasmid #101120: pTripz Sox4.965
Purpose: shRNA Vector
Depositing lab: Joan Massague. Depositing organization: Memorial Sloan-Kettering Cancer Center. Publication: TGF-beta Tumor Suppression through a Lethal EMT. David CJ, Huang YH, Chen M, Su J, Zou Y, Bardeesy N, Iacobuzio-Donahue CA, Massague J. Cell. 2016 Feb 25;164(5):1015-30. doi: 10.1016/j.cell.2016.01.009. Epub 2016 Feb 18. PubMed 26898331.
Backbone
  Vector backbone: pTripz
  Vector type: Mammalian Expression
  Selectable markers: Puromycin
Growth in bacteria
  Bacterial resistance: Ampicillin, 100 μg/mL
  Growth temperature: 37°C
  Growth strain: DH5alpha
  Copy number: Unknown
Gene/Insert
  Gene/Insert name: Sox4.965
  gRNA/shRNA sequence: Sox4
  Species: H. sapiens (human)
Terms and licenses: Academic/Nonprofit Terms; Industry Terms: Not Available to Industry
How to cite: pTripz Sox4.965 was a gift from Joan Massague (Addgene plasmid # 101120 ; http://n2t.net/addgene:101120 ; RRID:Addgene_101120)
